Addgene plasmid #71038: pFOSGE_COF4G04
Purpose: Gateway entry clone
Depositing lab: Alexander Stark. Depositing organization: Research Institute of Molecular Pathology (IMP). Publication: Transcriptional regulators form diverse groups with context-dependent regulatory functions. Stampfel G, Kazmar T, Frank O, Wienerroither S, Reiter F, Stark A. Nature. 2015 Nov 9. doi: 10.1038/nature15545. PubMed 26550828.
Backbone
  Vector backbone: pDONR221
  Backbone manufacturer: Invitrogen
  Backbone size w/o insert (bp): 4762
  Vector type: Gateway entry vector
Growth in bacteria
  Bacterial resistance: Kanamycin, 50 μg/mL
  Growth temperature: 37°C
  Growth strain: DH5alpha
  Copy number: High Copy
Gene/Insert
  Gene/Insert name: polybromo (alt names: FBgn0039227; CG11375, FBtr0084740)
  Species: D. melanogaster (fly)
  Insert size (bp): 4962
  Entrez Gene: polybromo (a.k.a. Dmel_CG11375, BAF180, Bap180, CG11375, Dmel\CG11375, PB, POLYBROMO, Pb, Polybromo, anon-WO0140519.158, baf180, bap180)
  Cloning method: Gateway Cloning
  Sequencing primers: 5′ M13-F20; 3′ M13R
Terms and licenses: Academic/Nonprofit Terms; Industry Terms: Not Available to Industry
How to cite: pFOSGE_COF4G04 was a gift from Alexander Stark (Addgene plasmid # 71038 ; http://n2t.net/addgene:71038 ; RRID:Addgene_71038)
