[The description below was written by a language model from this plasmid's Addgene catalogue record.]
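Description:
pFOSGE_COF4G04 is a Gateway entry clone built on the Invitrogen pDONR221 donor backbone and carrying the coding region of the Drosophila melanogaster gene polybromo (CG11375, also known as BAF180 or Bap180), recorded against a specific FlyBase transcript model. The insert is about 5 kb and was introduced by Gateway recombinational cloning. In an entry clone of this kind the BP reaction normally replaces the donor vector's counter-selectable cassette with the gene of interest, leaving it flanked by attL recombination sites, although the record provides no feature table to confirm the exact site arrangement. The plasmid is maintained in standard E. coli as a high-copy replicon under kanamycin selection, and the insert can be checked by sequencing from the flanking M13 forward and reverse primer sites.

As an entry vector, the construct is not meant for expression. The record lists no promoter, tag or reporter associated with the insert, and these would be supplied by whatever destination vector the open reading frame is moved into through an LR recombination reaction. It also does not say whether the insert retains its stop codon, which would determine whether C-terminal fusions are possible. Polybromo is known as a bromodomain-containing subunit of a SWI/SNF-type chromatin remodelling complex. The clone was deposited with a study of the context-dependent regulatory functions of transcriptional regulators, which suggests it belongs to a larger collection of fly transcription factor and cofactor clones made for transfer into assay vectors. The stated purpose, however, is simply a Gateway entry clone.
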