>Addgene plasmid #71038 | pFOSGE_COF4G04 | depositor partial sequence | sequence record 126980 | insert
ATGCTGAGCCGCAAGCGCCGGGCGAGCAGCATATCCAGCCGGCAGGACGAGGATCCGCTGCAGCTGGACG
ACTCGACGCCGGAGCAGTCACCGGTGCAGCAGACGACGACACAATCGGCGCGAAAAAAGCGCCGTCTCGA
TCCCACAGAACTGTGCCAGCAATTGTACGATTCCATAAGGAACATAAAGAAGGAGGACGGTTCAATGCTG
TGCGACACCTTCATCCGCGTGCCGAAGCGCCGGCAAGAGCCCTCGTACTATGACGTGGTGGTCAATCCCA
TTGATCTGCTCAAGGTTCAGCAGAAGCTGAAAACCGATTCCTACGACGATTTGGATGATCTGATGGCCGA
CCTGGAGCTGCTTATTGGCAATGCCAAGGCCTTCTACATACCGGGCAGTAGCGAGCACCAGGACGCAGTC
TCTCTGTGGCAGCACATTCATTCGCAGAGACAGCGCATTATGGAGGCAAATGGATTGGCGGAGGAGGAGC
CGCGTGCCAGACGCATGTCGCGCCAAGTGCGCCGAATGACCAGCAGCACTGAACCTGGTGGCGATGGAGC
AACTGATGACGAGTACAACCAGTACGAGGAGCTCTTCGCCTCCGTTATGACCGCTACCGATCCCGTGGGC
GATCGGTTAATGCACCGCATGTTCCAACTGCTGCCCTCCAAGAAAATCTATCCAGACTACTACGATGTCA
TTGAGCATCCCATTGATCTGCGCCTGATTGCGACCAAAATACAAATGAACGCTTACTCCTCGCTGGCGGA
GATGGAACGGGATCTGCTACAAATGACCAAAAACGCATGTCTGTTCAACGAGCCTGGTTCTCAGATCTAT
AAGGACGCCAAATCCCTGAAACGGATCTTTACGCAGCGGCGTATTGAGCTGGAGATGGGCAAAGGCAAGC
TGGCTAAGCGCGTCAAGAGTCTCTCCAGTGCAGCAATTGCTGCACTAAAAGAGGAGGTTGACAGCTCGGA
CGACGAGGAGACCAGCAAAAAGGGCGAGGGGCCCATGTGGGCATTGTTCGATCACTTGTACAACGCACCA
GGAACTTCGGAACATCCGGGAGTTACTGGTCCTCCATTGGGAAACTCTCTATGGAAACTGCCAGTTCGTC
GTTTCCATCCCGAATATTTTGAGCTGATCAAACGACCCATATCTATGAGCCAAATCCACACAAAGCTCAA
AAAGGGCGATTATGCGAACATTAGTGATCTCACCGCCGATCTATATCTCATGCTGGACAACGCCAAAAAG
GCGTTTCCGACGTCCCATCGCACTCACAAGGATGCGCTGAAAATGTTAAAGCTAATGAATGCCAAGCTGG
TGGAGGAGTCTCTCGAGGAGGGCAGTGATCTGGATGACGAGGATGCAGAGGAAATGGACACAGAGGTATT
TACGGTTAGCACGCAGCCGGAAAAGCGCAAGCCGGGCAGACCCCGCATCAACTCCAATTCGAACTCTAAC
GCCTCCCATACACCAAATAACTCGAATTCACCCAAATCAAATCGCATTGCCATCAACGCGGCTATTAAAA
AGAAGATTCTGAGCATACAGAAATATTTGGTGGACTACTCCTTGGGCAATCGTCGTCCCATCGAAATGTT
TATGGAAAAGCCGCCTCGCAAGATTTATCCGGACTACTACGATATCATTCAAAACCCCATTGACATGAAC
ACTATCGAGCATAACATTCGCACAGATCGCTATGCCGCCGTGGAGGACGTGGTATCCGACTATCGACTTA
TGTTTTCCAACTGCCGACAGTATAATGAGGAGGGCTCTAACATATACGAGGATGCCAATATATTGGAACG
AGCTCTAAATGAAAAGCTCAAGGAGTTCCCTGGTCTTACAGAGGGCAAAAAAAGCCAGCAGAAGTACAGC
AAGGTGGGAAGAAAGTTAAAGACCGCTGTAATTACAGAGCGGCTGTGGCAATTCTATGAAACAGTAAAGG
AGTACCAGGAGCCCAAGGGTAAGAGGCAGCTGTCGCTTATATTTACGAAGTTGCCATCCAAGAGCGAGTA
TCCGGACTACTACGACATTATCAGGGAACCTATTGACATGGACCGAATCGCTCAGAAACTTAAACAGGGC
GCTTATGATACCTTAGATGACTTGGCAGCGGACTTTCTGCTGATGCTGGAGAACGCCTGCAAGTATAACG
AGCCAGACTCGCAGATCTACAAGGATGCGCTCGTGCTACAACAATTGACACTGCAGCTGAAGCAACAACT
GCGCACCGAGCGCGATTCTCTTCCGGATGTTCCTTTGGCTGTTCAGGAGCTGTTCCTCACACTGTTCACG
ACTATTTACAATCACCAGGACGAGGAGGGACGTTGCTACTCGGATTCCCTGGCCGAACTGCCGGAGTACG
ATGAGATTGGCGAAGGACCCAAGGTTCGCGGCATTTCGCTGGACCTTGTAAAACGAAGGCTTGACAAAGG
AGCTTACAAACGGCTTGATGTTTACCAGGAAGATATTTTTGCCTGTTTGGAACGTGCAAGAAAGTTGTCC
CGCACAGATTCGGATATTTTTCAGGACTCCATCGAGTTGCAAACATACTTCATTCGCAAGAGAGACGAGT
TATGCAAGGACACACTTAGCTCATCCGCTTTAAATTTTAGTCTAGAACGCCTTATGGCTGATGTGGAGCT
GTGTCGCCAGCAAAAAATGCAACAAGAGGAACAGGACCAAGAGCAGGATAAGGAGAAGGATGAATTCAAT
GCAGCCAAGGGTGAAAGCATGACAATAAACCAGCAGGTGTTTTCTCCCGGCGATTACGTATACGTGCAAA
TGCCGGAGAACAAGATTCCCTCGATATGCTGCATAGAGCGCCTCTGGACATCACCCACCAATGAGAAGCT
GATGCAGGCTTCGATCTTTGTACGGCCCCACGAAACGTACCATGTAACCACTCGCAAGTTCCTCGAAAAG
GAAGTGTTCAAGAGCAGCCTTTCGCAGACCATCTCGATGGATAAAGTGCAGGGCATGTGCTACGTAATGA
ACATAAAGGATTACATCAAGATGCGTCCGGAAAACTTGCCTGAAAAGGATGTTTACGTTTGCGAGTCTCG
TTACAATATCCAAGGTCGCTGGTTCAAGAAGCTGAAGAGCTGGCCGCCAGTCCGTGAAGGCAGCTCGGTG
AAGTTCGTTCCACGAGAGCAGCCATTGGAGTTAAAACGTGTGATGTCTGTGTTTAAGGAGCGTTTGGAAA
AGCACAAAGGAGAACTGGAGGAGCTGAAGCTCCAAGAGACGCTGGTCGAAAAGGAGAAACCAAATGTGTC
TTGCGATCCGCCGCCAAATGCTGAGGTTGGCAGCACGTACTACCAGCAGTACAACACCATTTGCAGTGGG
GCCATAAAAACGGGAGACTTTGTTTACGTGGCCACCCAAACAGGAAAGCAGTCGGTGGCACAGGTCCAGC
AGATTTGGGAGCAGAATGGAAAATCATACTTTAAAGGTCCATGGCTGTTACCACCCAGCGAGACGACCCC
CGGCTTGGGCAAGCAATTTTATCGCCAGGAACTGCTGCTGAGCACAGTCGAAGAGGTCAGTCCGGTGGTG
GGCATCGTGGGTCGTTGCGCCGTCCTGGAGTACTCCGAATTTATCAGCTCCCGACCCACGGAGATATCCG
AAAGCGATGTGTACATTTGTGAGTCCGTCTATGATGAGCTAAAGAAAGCTCTTCGCAAGTTGGTTACGGG
CAACATGCGCAAGTTCCAACACAGTCCTTCTGTCACCGAGGATGAGATCTTTTACTTTAAGACTCCCATT
AAGCCCTCCAAGGACTTTAAGAACGAATTGAATGAACTGGGCATGCTAGAGGATTCAATGGATGGGGATA
CACCCTCGCTGAGCTCAGACATTGCGGCCATGTCCTCGCCGGCTCCTTCAGTAAACTCCACGCCACTGAC
GTCCAAAGTTAAGGCCGCCAAATCGGCCAAAAAATGTCTTACCGGTTACATTTTGTACTCTAGTGAAGTT
CGAAAAAGCATTTGCCAGAGCAACCCGGACGCAACCTTTGGAGACATATCCCGCATGGTGGGCACCGAAT
GGAAGAATCTGCCCTCCAGCGTTAAGCAGAGCTGGGAGGATAGGGCTAGCCGACAGAATGAGGAGACGGC
GGCCCTACGGCGCGAGTTGGACGACGTCCAGAACAGTGCGAGTCCCTCATCCCAAGTTTCGCAGGATGTC
TTTGGACAGGTGCTCACCTTTGAGTGTCAGTGGGATAAGTGCGACTTTCAGTTCGAGGAGCTTAGCGACT
GCACGGAACATTGCATGTCCGATAGCACCGGACACATCCAGCGCCATCCACAAGCGGGCGTGGAGACGGA
GTATGTCTGCCTGTGGCGCAACTGCCCGCGGGTCAAGAAGTCTGTTCAGGCCTTTCCTAACGTTCTGCGC
CTCATCAAGCATGTGCGCGAGGTCCATCTGAGCAAGTGTGGCAAGACGATTTCGGCGGCAGACCGCAGCA
AGAATTTCGTGCCGCGTCGGCAGAAGCATGCGCAACTGGCCACTACTGTGCCCATCCCGCCCAGCCTTGC
GCAATCGCCGCGCGCTCCAAGCAATCTCGAGGCAGTGCAGCTCCAGCAGCAGCAGCATCCGCAGCAGAAC
ATGCACCAACTGCAGCAACAGCAAACGATCGTCTTGGGTCCGCCACCAGAGCCGCTCTTCGTCACAGTGC
CGCCGCGCACCACTCGCGTCATCCACTCGGAGGCCTACATTAAGTACATCGAGAGCCTGCAGACGGGCAG
CCATCTGAACGTGGTCACCTGCAACAACAATTGGCGGCGTGCACTGACCCACATCACACCCGCACAGGTG
GTGGCCAAGACGGCGCTACCCGAGAAGTGGATCGGACCGAATCTGCGCGACCAGGGCAACGTGGTGCAGG
CACTGTGCCACCTGCGCAACTTCATGGTCGACGATATACTTCAAATACGGCGCAGTTGCAAC
