>Addgene plasmid #71038 | pFOSGE_COF4G04 | addgene partial sequence | sequence record 131448 | M13-F20 5'-TGTAAAACGACGGCCAGT-3'
TTTTGACTGATAGTGACCTGTTCGTTGCAACAAATTGATGAGCAATGCTTTTTTATAATGCCAACTTTGT
ACAAAAAAGCAGGCTTCATGCTGAGCCGCAAGCGCCGGGCGAGCAGCATATCCAGCCGGCAGGACGAGGA
TCCGCTGCAGCTGGACGACTCGACGCCGGAGCAGTCACCGGTGCAGCAGACGACGACACAATCGGCGCGA
AAAAAGCGCCGTCTCGATCCCACAGAACTGTGCCAGCAATTGTACGATTCCATAAGGAACATAAAGAAGG
AGGACGGTTCAATGCTGTGCGACACCTTCATCCGCGTGCCGAAGCGCCGGCAAGAGCCCTCGTACTATGA
CGTGGTGGTCAATCCCATTGATCTGCTCAAGGTTCAGCAGAAGCTGAAAACCGATTCCTACGACGATTTG
GATGATCTGATGGCCGACCTGGAGCTGCTTATTGGCAATGCCAAGGCCTTCTACATACCGGGCAGTAGCG
AGCACCAGGACGCAGTCTCTCTGTGGCAGCACATTCATTCGCAGAGACAGCGCATTATGGAGGCAAATGG
ATTGGCGGAGGAGGAGCCGCGTGCCAGACGCATGTCGCGCCAAGTGCGCCGAATGACCAGCAGCACTGAA
CCTGGTGGCGATGGAGCAACTGATGACGAGTACAACCAGTACGAGGAGCTCTTCGCCTCCGTTATGACCG
CTACCGATCCCGTGGGCGATCGGTTAATGCACCGCATGTTCCAACTGCTGCCCTCCAAGAAAATCTATCC
AGACTACTACGATGTCATTGAGCATCCCATTGATCTGCGCCTGATTG
