>Addgene plasmid #71038 | pFOSGE_COF4G04 | addgene partial sequence | sequence record 131449 | M13-Rev 5'-CAGGAAACAGCTATGACC-3'
TAATGATTTTATTTTGACTGATAGTGACCTGTTCGTTGCAACAAATTGATAAGCAATGCTTTCTTATAAT
GCCAACTTTGTACAAGAAAGCTGGGTCGTTGCAACTGCGCCGTATTTGAAGTATATCGTCGACCATGAAG
TTGCGCAGGTGGCACAGTGCCTGCACCACGTTGCCCTGGTCGCGCAGATTCGGTCCGATCCACTTCTCGG
GTAGCGCCGTCTTGGCCACCACCTGTGCGGGTGTGATGTGGGTCAGTGCACGCCGCCAATTGTTGTTGCA
GGTGACCACGTTCAGATGGCTGCCCGTCTGCAGGCTCTCGATGTACTTAATGTAGGCCTCCGAGTGGATG
ACGCGAGTGGTGCGCGGCGGCACTGTGACGAAGAGCGGCTCTGGTGGCGGACCCAAGACGATCGTTTGCT
GTTGCTGCAGTTGGTGCATGTTCTGCTGCGGATGCTGCTGCTGCTGGAGCTGCACTGCCTCGAGATTGCT
TGGAGCGCGCGGCGATTGCGCAAGGCTGGGCGGGATGGGCACAGTAGTGGCCAGTTGCGCATGCTTCTGC
CGACGCGGCACGAAATTCTTGCTGCGGTCTGCCGCCGAAATCGTCTTGCCACACTTGCTCAGATGGACCT
CGCGCACATGCTTGATGAGGCGCAGAACGTTAGGAAAGGCCTGAACAGACTTCTTGACCCGCGGGCAGTT
GCGCCACAGGCAGACATACTCCGTCTCCACGCCCGCTTGTGGATGGCGCTGGATGTGTCCGGTGCTATCG
GACATGCAATGTT
